Addgene plasmid #130830: ECPK1D
Purpose: Expression of plant LINC fluorescent fusion protein for cell biology
Depositing lab: Hank Bass. Depositing organization: Florida State University, Tallahassee. Publication: Identification and characterization of genes encoding the nuclear envelope LINC complex in the monocot species Zea mays. Gumber HK, McKenna JF, Estrada AL, Tolmie AF, Graumann K, Bass HW. J Cell Sci. 2019 Feb 11;132(3). pii: jcs.221390. doi: 10.1242/jcs.221390. PubMed 30659121.
Backbone
  Vector backbone: pDONR221
  Vector type: Gateway entry vector
Growth in bacteria
  Bacterial resistance: Kanamycin, 50 μg/mL
  Growth temperature: 37°C
  Growth strain: DH5alpha
  Copy number: High Copy
Gene/Insert
  Gene/Insert name: MLKG1
  Species: Zea mays (maize)
  Tag / fusion protein: eGFP-FLAG-HA (N terminal on insert)
  Cloning method: Gateway Cloning
  Sequencing primers: 5′ GTAAAACGACGGCCAGT; 3′ AACAGCTATGACCATG
Terms and licenses: Academic/Nonprofit Terms; Industry Terms
How to cite: ECPK1D was a gift from Hank Bass (Addgene plasmid # 130830 ; http://n2t.net/addgene:130830 ; RRID:Addgene_130830)
