[The description below was written by a language model from this plasmid's Addgene catalogue record and pLannotate feature annotations shown in this document.]
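Description:
ECPK1D is a Gateway entry clone built in the pDONR221 backbone, carrying a fluorescent fusion version of the maize (Zea mays) gene MLKG1, which the record groups with plant components of the nuclear envelope LINC complex. It is a bacterial propagation and cloning intermediate rather than an expression vector in its own right. It replicates in E. coli from a high-copy ColE1/pUC-type origin and is selected with kanamycin through the aph(3')-Ia KanR gene. The rrnB T1 and T2 terminators upstream of the cloning region are standard pDONR features that shield the insert from read-through transcription. The short lacI and lacZα fragments and the T7 promoter next to attL2 are backbone remnants.

The payload lies between attL1 and attL2. An EGFP coding sequence starts immediately after attL1, and the catalogue entry describes the tag as eGFP-FLAG-HA fused to the N terminus of MLKG1. The annotation identifies only EGFP. The roughly 870 nt between the end of EGFP and attL2 is unannotated and presumably holds the FLAG and HA epitopes followed by the MLKG1 open reading frame. No plant or other eukaryotic promoter is annotated within the cassette, as expected for an entry clone. Expression therefore depends on transferring the attL-flanked fusion by an LR Clonase reaction into a destination vector that supplies a promoter and terminator; the record does not name one.

The stated purpose is expression of a plant LINC fluorescent fusion protein for cell biology. The GFP would allow imaging of the protein's localization, and the FLAG and HA epitopes offer handles for antibody-based detection or purification.
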