Features (pLannotate 1.2.2; 10 found; start..end, strand, type, name):
     16..115     +  protein_bind   attL1: mutant version of attL; recombination site for the Gateway® LR reaction LR Clonase™
    118..834     +  CDS            EGFP: EGFP is a basic (constitutively fluorescent) green fluorescent protein published in 1996, derived from Aequorea victoria. It is reported to be a rapidly-maturing weak dimer with moderate acid sensitivity.
   1701..1800    -  protein_bind   attL2: mutant version of attL; recombination site for the Gateway® LR reaction LR Clonase™
   1818..1836    -  promoter       T7 promoter: promoter for bacteriophage T7 RNA polymerase
   1970..2779    +  CDS            KanR: aminoglycoside phosphotransferase; aph(3')-Ia; confers resistance to kanamycin in bacteria or G418 (Geneticin®) in eukaryotes
   2926..3514    +  rep_origin     ori: high-copy-number ColE1/pMB1/pBR322/pUC origin of replication
   3697..3789    +  CDS            lacI (fragment): lac repressor; lacI; The lac repressor binds to the lac operator to inhibit transcription in E. coli. This inhibition can be relieved by adding lactose or isopropyl-β-D-thiogalactopyranoside (IPTG).
   3844..3871    -  terminator     rrnB T2 terminator: transcription terminator T2 from the E. coli rrnB gene
   4003..4046    +  terminator     rrnB T1 terminator: Escherichia coli rrnB; transcription terminator T1 from the E. coli rrnB gene
   4093..4129    -  CDS            lacZα (fragment): LacZα fragment of β-galactosidase; lacZ fragment
>Addgene plasmid #130830 | ECPK1D | addgene full sequence | sequence record 255905 | Addgene NGS Result
CTTAAGCTCGGGCCCCAAATAATGATTTTATTTTGACTGATAGTGACCTGTTCGTTGCAACAAATTGATG
AGCAATGCTTTTTTATAATGCCAACTTTGTACAAAAAAGCAGGCTTCATGGTCTCCAAGGGGGAGGAGCT
GTTCACCGGCGTGGTCCCAATCCTCGTCGAGCTGGACGGGGATGTTAACGGCCACAAGTTCTCCGTGAGC
GGCGAGGGGGAGGGCGACGCCACCTACGGGAAGCTCACGCTGAAGTTCATTTGCACGACCGGCAAGCTGC
CGGTGCCCTGGCCAACCCTGGTCACAACTCTGACGTACGGCGTCCAGTGCTTCTCCCGCTACCCGGACCA
CATGAAGCAGCATGATTTCTTCAAGAGCGCCATGCCGGAGGGCTACGTTCAGGAGCGCACCATCTTCTTC
AAGGACGATGGCAACTACAAGACAAGGGCGGAGGTTAAGTTCGAGGGCGACACTCTCGTGAACCGGATCG
AGCTGAAGGGCATTGACTTCAAGGAGGATGGGAATATTCTCGGCCACAAGCTGGAGTACAACTACAATTC
GCATAACGTCTACATCATGGCTGACAAGCAGAAGAACGGCATTAAGGTTAATTTCAAGATCCGCCACAAT
ATTGAGGACGGCTCCGTGCAGCTCGCGGATCATTACCAGCAGAACACGCCGATCGGGGACGGCCCTGTCC
TCCTGCCGGATAATCACTACCTCTCGACGCAGTCTGCGCTGTCAAAGGACCCGAACGAGAAGAGGGATCA
TATGGTTCTCCTGGAGTTCGTGACAGCCGCGGGGATCACTCTCGGCATGGACGAGCTGTACAAGGGGGCG
GGCGACTACAAGGACGATGACGATAAGGCTTACCCCTACGACGTGCCAGATTACGCTGGGGCCGGCGGAT
CCATGGACATGCCGCCGGCGGCGCAGGGACGGAGGGCGATCGCCGTGGTGGACCGGAAGCTTGACGAGCT
CTGCGCCTGCCTCGACGACGCGATGTCGTCCAGGCAGCGGAGCCCGTACGCGGAGGAGCGGCTCCGCGCG
GAGATCAAGTCGAGGGCCGACTTCCTTCGGTCGCTCATGGCCGCCGAGGTGGACTGCCACGGCGGGACGC
GCCCGGAGCACCTGGCTGAGGCCGAGGCGCGCTTCGCCGTCCTAGAGGCCACGTTCGATCGGTGGGCGCG
GCGCGCAGTCGCTGCACCTGAACCAGTCGTCGAGGAGAAGGAGGAGGAGGCCGACTCCTTGGGGTCCTCC
CGGTCCACGTGCTCCTGCACCGAGTCGTGCCAGGAGGCGACGGAGGGGGACGCCATGCGCGACGCCGTGG
AAACACGCGGCAAGGAGGGGACGTCGGATGGCATCGCCGAGGACAACGACGCCGAATGCGAGACGGTGGT
AATCCGCAGGGAGGAGGCGGCGGCGGTTCCTGTTGCCAAGAAGCGGGATGAGGCTATGGGAACACGCGAG
GAGGTGGCGCTGGACGCCATTGCCAAGAAGAAGGGCGATACCGATCGCGATGCCGCGGCGGAGACGGGGA
GGAGGACCGTAGACCAGCGGCGCTGGTGGAGGCGGAGTGCTGCCTGGTGCGGTGCAGCCGGCGTCGTCGC
GTTGGTCGCGGTCGGGTTGGCGGTGGAGTTGGTCGCGGTGGCTGACCACGATGTGAATGCTTACGTTGTT
CCGACGTAGCCTGCAGGCAGACCCAGCTTTCTTGTACAAAGTTGGCATTATAAGAAAGCATTGCTTATCA
ATTTGTTGCAACGAACAGGTCACTATCAGTCAAAATAAAATCATTATTTGCCATCCAGCTGATATCCCCT
ATAGTGAGTCGTATTACATGGTCATAGCTGTTTCCTGGCAGCTCTGGCCCGTGTCTCAAAATCTCTGATG
TTACATTGCACAAGATAAAAATATATCATCATGAACAATAAAACTGTCTGCTTACATAAACAGTAATACA
AGGGGTGTTATGAGCCATATTCAACGGGAAACGTCGAGGCCGCGATTAAATTCCAACATGGATGCTGATT
TATATGGGTATAAATGGGCTCGCGATAATGTCGGGCAATCAGGTGCGACAATCTATCGCTTGTATGGGAA
GCCCGATGCGCCAGAGTTGTTTCTGAAACATGGCAAAGGTAGCGTTGCCAATGATGTTACAGATGAGATG
GTCAGACTAAACTGGCTGACGGAATTTATGCCTCTTCCGACCATCAAGCATTTTATCCGTACTCCTGATG
ATGCATGGTTACTCACCACTGCGATCCCCGGAAAAACAGCATTCCAGGTATTAGAAGAATATCCTGATTC
AGGTGAAAATATTGTTGATGCGCTGGCAGTGTTCCTGCGCCGGTTGCATTCGATTCCTGTTTGTAATTGT
CCTTTTAACAGCGATCGCGTATTTCGTCTCGCTCAGGCGCAATCACGAATGAATAACGGTTTGGTTGATG
CGAGTGATTTTGATGACGAGCGTAATGGCTGGCCTGTTGAACAAGTCTGGAAAGAAATGCATAAACTTTT
GCCATTCTCACCGGATTCAGTCGTCACTCATGGTGATTTCTCACTTGATAACCTTATTTTTGACGAGGGG
AAATTAATAGGTTGTATTGATGTTGGACGAGTCGGAATCGCAGACCGATACCAGGATCTTGCCATCCTAT
GGAACTGCCTCGGTGAGTTTTCTCCTTCATTACAGAAACGGCTTTTTCAAAAATATGGTATTGATAATCC
TGATATGAATAAATTGCAGTTTCATTTGATGCTCGATGAGTTTTTCTAATCAGAATTGGTTAATTGGTTG
TAACACTGGCAGAGCATTACGCTGACTTGACGGGACGGCGCAAGCTCATGACCAAAATCCCTTAACGTGA
GTTACGCGTCGTTCCACTGAGCGTCAGACCCCGTAGAAAAGATCAAAGGATCTTCTTGAGATCCTTTTTT
TCTGCGCGTAATCTGCTGCTTGCAAACAAAAAAACCACCGCTACCAGCGGTGGTTTGTTTGCCGGATCAA
GAGCTACCAACTCTTTTTCCGAAGGTAACTGGCTTCAGCAGAGCGCAGATACCAAATACTGTTCTTCTAG
TGTAGCCGTAGTTAGGCCACCACTTCAAGAACTCTGTAGCACCGCCTACATACCTCGCTCTGCTAATCCT
GTTACCAGTGGCTGCTGCCAGTGGCGATAAGTCGTGTCTTACCGGGTTGGACTCAAGACGATAGTTACCG
GATAAGGCGCAGCGGTCGGGCTGAACGGGGGGTTCGTGCACACAGCCCAGCTTGGAGCGAACGACCTACA
CCGAACTGAGATACCTACAGCGTGAGCTATGAGAAAGCGCCACGCTTCCCGAAGGGAGAAAGGCGGACAG
GTATCCGGTAAGCGGCAGGGTCGGAACAGGAGAGCGCACGAGGGAGCTTCCAGGGGGAAACGCCTGGTAT
CTTTATAGTCCTGTCGGGTTTCGCCACCTCTGACTTGAGCGTCGATTTTTGTGATGCTCGTCAGGGGGGC
GGAGCCTATGGAAAAACGCCAGCAACGCGGCCTTTTTACGGTTCCTGGCCTTTTGCTGGCCTTTTGCTCA
CATGTTCTTTCCTGCGTTATCCCCTGATTCTGTGGATAACCGTATTACCGCCTTTGAGTGAGCTGATACC
GCTCGCCGCAGCCGAACGACCGAGCGCAGCGAGTCAGTGAGCGAGGAAGCGGAAGAGCGCCCAATACGCA
AACCGCCTCTCCCCGCGCGTTGGCCGATTCATTAATGCAGCTGGCACGACAGGTTTCCCGACTGGAAAGC
GGGCAGTGAGCGCAACGCAATTAATACGCGTACCGCTAGCCAGGAAGAGTTTGTAGAAACGCAAAAAGGC
CATCCGTCAGGATGGCCTTCTGCTTAGTTTGATGCCTGGCAGTTTATGGCGGGCGTCCTGCCCGCCACCC
TCCGGGCCGTTGCTTCACAACGTTCAAATCCGCTCCCGGCGGATTTGTCCTACTCAGGAGAGCGTTCACC
GACAAACAACAGATAAAACGAAAGGCCCAGTCTTCCGACTGAGCCTTTCGTTTTATTTGATGCCTGGCAG
TTCCCTACTCTCGCGTTAACGCTAGCATGGATGTTTTCCCAGTCACGACGTTGTAAAACGACGGCCAGT
